Addgene plasmid #59122: pCDNA-FRT-FAK-kinase0
Purpose: FAK fret control sensor without FERM domain with no linker
Depositing lab: Sivaraj Sivaramakrishnan. Depositing organization: University of Michigan. Publication: Visualizing and manipulating focal adhesion kinase regulation in live cells. Ritt M, Guan JL, Sivaramakrishnan S. J Biol Chem. 2013 Mar 29;288(13):8875-86. doi: 10.1074/jbc.M112.421164. Epub 2013 Feb 7. PubMed 23393139.
Backbone
  Vector backbone: pcDNA-5/FRT
  Backbone manufacturer: Invitrogen
  Backbone size w/o insert (bp): 5002
  Total vector size (bp): 8516
  Vector type: Mammalian Expression
  Selectable markers: Hygromycin
Growth in bacteria
  Bacterial resistance: Ampicillin, 100 μg/mL
  Growth temperature: 37°C
  Growth strain: DH5alpha
  Copy number: High Copy
Gene/Insert
  Gene/Insert name: Focal Adhesion Kinase (alt name: FAK)
  Species: G. gallus (chicken), Synthetic
  Insert size (bp): 3514
  Promoter: CMV
  Tag / fusion protein: FLAG (N terminal on insert); mCitrine (N terminal on insert); mCerulean (C terminal on insert)
  Cloning method: Restriction Enzyme; 5′ cloning site HindIII (not destroyed); 3′ cloning site NotI (not destroyed)
  Sequencing primers: 5′ T7; 3′ BGHR
Terms and licenses: Academic/Nonprofit Terms; Industry Terms: Not Available to Industry
How to cite: pCDNA-FRT-FAK-kinase0 was a gift from Sivaraj Sivaramakrishnan (Addgene plasmid # 59122 ; http://n2t.net/addgene:59122 ; RRID:Addgene_59122)
