[The description below was written by a language model from this plasmid's Addgene catalogue record and pLannotate feature annotations shown in this document.]
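Description:
pCDNA-FRT-FAK-kinase0 is a mammalian expression plasmid built on the Invitrogen pcDNA5/FRT backbone, about 8.5 kb in total with a roughly 3.5 kb insert cloned between HindIII and NotI. It is maintained in E. coli as a high-copy plasmid through a ColE1/pUC-type origin and an ampicillin resistance gene. The backbone also carries an FRT site placed directly upstream of a hygromycin resistance coding sequence followed by an SV40 poly(A) signal. In this vector family the hygromycin gene lacks its own promoter, so resistance is gained only after FLP-mediated recombination into a matching genomic FRT site in a suitable host cell line. This arrangement allows isogenic stable lines to be selected, and the plasmid can also be used for transient transfection.

The payload is driven by the CMV enhancer/promoter and terminated by the bGH polyadenylation signal, with a T7 promoter upstream that serves as a sequencing primer site. The annotated open reading frame runs mCitrine, a TEV protease site, mCerulean, and then a fragment of chicken focal adhesion kinase (PTK2/FAK). The record describes the construct as a FRET control sensor lacking the FERM domain and having no linker, which fits the yellow and cyan fluorescent proteins being joined almost directly, ahead of the kinase-containing portion of FAK. The catalogue fields list mCerulean as a C-terminal tag, whereas the feature table places both fluorophores N-terminal to the FAK fragment. An N-terminal FLAG tag is recorded but was not annotated. The construct serves as a reference for FRET sensors that report FAK regulation in live cells.
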