Features (pLannotate 1.2.2; 23 found; start..end, strand, type, name):
     28..80      -  misc_feature   bom (fragment): basis of mobility region from pBR322
    235..614     +  enhancer       CMV enhancer: human cytomegalovirus immediate early enhancer
    615..818     +  promoter       CMV promoter: human cytomegalovirus (CMV) immediate early promoter
    814..847     +  LTR            5' LTR (truncated) (fragment): truncated 5' long terminal repeat (LTR) from HIV-1
    863..881     +  promoter       T7 promoter: promoter for bacteriophage T7 RNA polymerase
    962..1675    +  CDS            mCitrine: mCitrine is a basic (constitutively fluorescent) yellow fluorescent protein published in 2001, derived from Aequorea victoria.
   1691..1711    +  CDS            TEV site: tobacco etch virus (TEV) protease recognition and cleavage site
   1730..2443    +  CDS            mCerulean: mCerulean is a basic (constitutively fluorescent) cyan fluorescent protein published in 2005, derived from Aequorea victoria. It is reported to be a very rapidly-maturing monomer.
   2489..4420    +  CDS            PTK2 (fragment): FAK1_CHICK - Also known as FAK, FAK1. Experimental evidence at protein level: Swiss-Prot protein existence level 1. Non-receptor protein-tyrosine kinase that plays an essential role in regulating cell migration, adhesion, spreading, reorganization of the actin cytoskeleton, formation and disassembly of focal adhesions and cell protrusions, cell cycle progression, cell proliferation and apoptosis. Required for early embryonic development, embryonic angiogenesis, normal cardiomyocyte migration and proliferation, and normal heart development. Regulates axon growth and neuronal cell migration, axo
   4474..4698    +  polyA_signal   bGH poly(A) signal: bovine growth hormone polyadenylation signal
   4702..4723    +  promoter       SV40 promoter (fragment): SV40 enhancer and early promoter
   4744..4977    +  rep_origin     f1 ori (fragment) (sequence partly withheld): f1 bacteriophage origin of replication; arrow indicates direction of (+) strand synthesis
   4982..5029    +  protein_bind   FRT: FLP-mediated recombination occurs in the 8-bp core sequence TCTAGAAA (Turan and Bode, 2011). FLP recombinase from the Saccharomyces cerevisiae 2μ plasmid
   5037..6059    +  CDS            HygR: aminoglycoside phosphotransferase from E. coli; aph(4)-Ia; confers resistance to hygromycin
   6069..6194    +  CDS            ble (fragment): BLE_KLEPN - Experimental evidence at protein level: Swiss-Prot protein existence level 1. Binding protein with a strong affinity to the bleomycin family of antibiotics. Binds to CL990; an antimitotic-antibiotic compound. From Klebsiella pneumoniae.
   6189..6310    +  polyA_signal   SV40 poly(A) signal: SV40 polyadenylation signal
   6383..6399    -  protein_bind   lac operator: The lac repressor binds to the lac operator to inhibit transcription in E. coli. This inhibition can be relieved by adding lactose or isopropyl-β-D-thiogalactopyranoside (IPTG). lac repressor encoded by lacI
   6407..6437    -  promoter       lac promoter: promoter for the E. coli lac operon
   6452..6473    -  protein_bind   CAP binding site: CAP binding activates transcription in the presence of cAMP. E. coli catabolite activator protein
   6486..6578    -  CDS            lacI (fragment): lac repressor; lacI; The lac repressor binds to the lac operator to inhibit transcription in E. coli. This inhibition can be relieved by adding lactose or isopropyl-β-D-thiogalactopyranoside (IPTG).
   6761..7349    -  rep_origin     ori: high-copy-number ColE1/pMB1/pBR322/pUC origin of replication
   7520..8380    -  CDS            AmpR: β-lactamase; bla; confers resistance to ampicillin, carbenicillin, and related antibiotics
   8381..8485    -  promoter       AmpR promoter: bla
>Addgene plasmid #59122 | pCDNA-FRT-FAK-kinase0 | depositor full sequence | sequence record 91610 | pCDNA-FRT-FAK-kinase0 sequence 8516 bps
GACGGATCGGGAGATCTCCCGATCCCCTATGGTGCACTCTCAGTACAATCTGCTCTGATGCCGCATAGTT
AAGCCAGTATCTGCTCCCTGCTTGTGTGTTGGAGGTCGCTGAGTAGTGCGCGAGCAAAATTTAAGCTACA
ACAAGGCAAGGCTTGACCGACAATTGCATGAAGAATCTGCTTAGGGTTAGGCGTTTTGCGCTGCTTCGCG
ATGTACGGGCCAGATATACGCGTTGACATTGATTATTGACTAGTTATTAATAGTAATCAATTACGGGGTC
ATTAGTTCATAGCCCATATATGGAGTTCCGCGTTACATAACTTACGGTAAATGGCCCGCCTGGCTGACCG
CCCAACGACCCCCGCCCATTGACGTCAATAATGACGTATGTTCCCATAGTAACGCCAATAGGGACTTTCC
ATTGACGTCAATGGGTGGAGTATTTACGGTAAACTGCCCACTTGGCAGTACATCAAGTGTATCATATGCC
AAGTACGCCCCCTATTGACGTCAATGACGGTAAATGGCCCGCCTGGCATTATGCCCAGTACATGACCTTA
TGGGACTTTCCTACTTGGCAGTACATCTACGTATTAGTCATCGCTATTACCATGGTGATGCGGTTTTGGC
AGTACATCAATGGGCGTGGATAGCGGTTTGACTCACGGGGATTTCCAAGTCTCCACCCCATTGACGTCAA
TGGGAGTTTGTTTTGGCACCAAAATCAACGGGACTTTCCAAAATGTCGTAACAACTCCGCCCCATTGACG
CAAATGGGCGGTAGGCGTGTACGGTGGGAGGTCTATATAAGCAGAGCTCTCTGGCTAACTAGAGAACCCA
CTGCTTACTGGCTTATCGAAATTAATACGACTCACTATAGGGAGACCCAAGCTGGCTAGCGTTTAAACTT
AAGCTTATGGACTACAAGGACGATGACGACAAGGGAAGCGGAGGAAGCGGAGTGAGCAAGGGCGAGGAGC
TGTTCACCGGGGTGGTGCCCATCCTGGTCGAGCTGGACGGCGACGTAAACGGCCACAAGTTCAGCGTGTC
CGGCGAGGGCGAGGGCGATGCCACCTACGGCAAGCTGACCCTGAAGTTCATCTGCACCACCGGCAAGCTG
CCCGTGCCCTGGCCCACCCTCGTGACCACCTTCGGCTACGGCCTGATGTGCTTCGCCCGCTACCCCGACC
ACATGAAGCAGCACGACTTCTTCAAGTCCGCCATGCCCGAAGGCTACGTCCAGGAGCGCACCATCTTCTT
CAAGGACGACGGCAACTACAAGACCCGCGCCGAGGTGAAGTTCGAGGGCGACACCCTGGTGAACCGCATC
GAGCTGAAGGGCATCGACTTCAAGGAGGACGGCAACATCCTGGGGCACAAGCTGGAGTACAACTACAACA
GCCACAACGTCTATATCATGGCCGACAAGCAGAAGAACGGCATCAAGGTGAACTTCAAGATCCGCCACAA
CATCGAGGACGGCAGCGTGCAGCTCGCCGACCACTACCAGCAGAACACCCCCATCGGCGACGGCCCCGTG
CTGCTGCCCGACAACCACTACCTGAGCTACCAGTCCAAACTGAGCAAAGACCCCAACGAGAAGCGCGATC
ACATGGTCCTGCTGGAGTTCGTGACCGCCGCCGGGATCACTCTCGGCATGGACGAGCTGTACAAGGAATT
CGGAAGCGGAGAAAACCTGTATTTTCAGGGCGGAAGCGGAGGCGCGCCCGTGAGCAAGGGCGAGGAGCTG
TTCACCGGGGTGGTGCCCATCCTGGTCGAGCTGGACGGCGACGTAAACGGCCACAAGTTCAGCGTGTCCG
GCGAGGGCGAGGGCGATGCCACCTACGGCAAGCTGACCCTGAAGTTCATCTGCACCACCGGCAAGCTGCC
CGTGCCCTGGCCCACCCTCGTGACCACCCTGACCTGGGGCGTGCAGTGCTTCGCCCGCTACCCCGACCAC
ATGAAGCAGCACGACTTCTTCAAGTCCGCCATGCCCGAAGGCTACGTCCAGGAGCGCACCATCTTCTTCA
AGGACGACGGCAACTACAAGACCCGCGCCGAGGTGAAGTTCGAGGGCGACACCCTGGTGAACCGCATCGA
GCTGAAGGGCATCGACTTCAAGGAGGACGGCAACATCCTGGGGCACAAGCTGGAGTACAACGCCATCAGC
GACAACGTCTATATCACCGCCGACAAGCAGAAGAACGGCATCAAGGCCAACTTCAAGATCCGCCACAACA
TCGAGGACGGCAGCGTGCAGCTCGCCGACCACTACCAGCAGAACACCCCCATCGGCGACGGCCCCGTGCT
GCTGCCCGACAACCACTACCTGAGCACCCAGTCCAAGCTGAGCAAAGACCCCAACGAGAAGCGCGATCAC
ATGGTCCTGCTGGAGTTCGTGACCGCCGCCGGGATCACTCTCGGCATGGACGAGCTGTACAAGTTAATTA
AGGGAAGCGGAGGAAGCGGAGGAAGCGGAGGAAGCGGACCATCAACCAGAGATTATGAAATTCAAAGGGA
GAGAATTGAACTGGGGCGCTGCATTGGTGAAGGACAGTTTGGAGATGTGCACCAAGGAATTTACATGAGT
CCGGAAAATCCAGCTATGGCTGTAGCAATCAAAACATGTAAAAACTGCACCTCAGACAGCGTTAGAGAAA
AGTTCCTACAAGAAGCCTTAACAATGCGTCAGTTTGATCATCCTCACATTGTGAAGCTCATTGGAGTTAT
TACAGAAAACCCAGTGTGGATAATCATGGAGCTCTGTACACTTGGAGAGTTGAGATCGTTTCTGCAAGTA
AGAAAATTCAGCTTGGACCTGGCCTCCCTCATCCTCTACGCTTACCAGCTTAGCACAGCACTTGCTTACC
TAGAGAGCAAAAGATTTGTACATAGAGATATTGCTGCTAGGAACGTGCTGGTATCTGCCACTGACTGTGT
GAAATTGGGTGACTTTGGCTTATCCCGATACATGGAAGACAGTACTTACTATAAGGCGTCCAAAGGAAAG
TTACCTATCAAATGGATGGCTCCAGAGTCAATCAACTTCCGACGGTTTACCTCAGCAAGCGATGTGTGGA
TGTTTGGTGTGTGTATGTGGGAGATCCTGATGCATGGGGTAAAGCCCTTCCAGGGAGTGAAAAATAATGA
TGTTATTGGTCGGATTGAGAACGGTGAGCGGCTCCCCATGCCTCCGAACTGCCCTCCCACCCTCTACAGC
CTTATGACCAAGTGCTGGGCATACGACCCTAGTAGACGACCCAGGTTTACTGAACTTAAAGCACAACTCA
GTACAATACTGGAGGAGGAGAAGCTGCAGCAAGAGGAACGAATGAGAATGGAATCCAGGCGACAAGTCAC
AGTATCCTGGGACTCAGGAGGATCAGATGAAGCTCCTCCCAAGCCCAGCAGGCCTGGTTACCCCAGCCCA
AGGTCCAGTGAAGGGTTTTATCCGAGTCCTCAGCATATGGTACAGCCAAATCACTACCAGGTATCTGGCT
ACTCTGGTTCTCATGGGATACCAGCCATGGCAGGCAGCATTTATCCTGGGCAGGCGTCTCTCTTGGATCA
AACAGATTCCTGGAACCATCGACCTCAGGAAGTATCAGCATGGCAGCCAAACATGGAGGATTCGGGCACT
TTGGATGTACGAGGAATGGGGCAGGTTCTGCCCACACATCTCATGGAGGAGAGGTTAATAAGACAACAGC
AAGAGATGGAAGAAGATCAACGCTGGCTTGAGAAAGAGGAACGATTCCTGGTAATGAAACCTGATGTGCG
GCTCTCCAGAGGCAGCATTGAACGGGAGGACGGAGGTCTCCAGGGCCCAGCTGGTAACCAGCACATATAT
CAGCCTGTGGGTAAACCAGATCATGCCGCTCCACCAAAGAAGCCCCCTCGCCCTGGAGCCCCCCACTTGG
GCAGCCTCGCGAGCCTGAACAGCCCCGTGGACAGCTACAACGAAGGCGTGAAGATCAAGCCACAGGAAAT
CAGCCCTCCTCCTACGGCCAACCTGGACCGCTCCAATGACAAAGTCTATGAGAATGTAACCGGGCTGGTG
AAAGCTGTCATAGAGATGTCCAGTAAAATACAGCCAGCTCCGCCAGAGGAGTACGTGCCCATGGTAAAGG
AGGTTGGCTTGGCGCTGAGAACCTTGCTAGCAACAGTGGATGAGTCGCTGCCAGTGCTTCCTGCAAGCAC
CCACAGAGAGATTGAGATGGCCCAGAAACTGCTGAACTCTGACCTGGCTGAGCTCATTAACAAGATGAAG
CTGGCCCAGCAGTACGTCATGACCAGCCTGCAGCAGGAGTACAAGAAGCAAATGCTGACGGCTGCTCACG
CTCTGGCTGTGGATGCCAAGAACTTGCTGGATGTCATCGATCAAGCCAGACTGAAAATGATCAGCCAGTC
CAGGCCCCACTGAGCGGCCGCTCGAGTCTAGAGGGCCCGTTTAAACCCGCTGATCAGCCTCGACTGTGCC
TTCTAGTTGCCAGCCATCTGTTGTTTGCCCCTCCCCCGTGCCTTCCTTGACCCTGGAAGGTGCCACTCCC
ACTGTCCTTTCCTAATAAAATGAGGAAATTGCATCGCATTGTCTGAGTAGGTGTCATTCTATTCTGGGGG
GTGGGGTGGGGCAGGACAGCAAGGGGGAGGATTGGGAAGACAATAGCAGGCATGCTGGGGATGCGGTGGG
CTCTATGGCTTCTGAGGCGGAAAGAACCAGCTGGGGCTCTAGGGGGTATCCCC
[124 nt withheld, positions 4744-4867]
C
[91 nt withheld, positions 4869-4959]
AGGGTGATGGTTCACGTACCTAGAAGTTCCTATTCCGAAGTTCCTATTCTCTAGAAAGTATAGGAACTTC
CTTGGCCAAAAAGCCTGAACTCACCGCGACGTCTGTCGAGAAGTTTCTGATCGAAAAGTTCGACAGCGTC
TCCGACCTGATGCAGCTCTCGGAGGGCGAAGAATCTCGTGCTTTCAGCTTCGATGTAGGAGGGCGTGGAT
ATGTCCTGCGGGTAAATAGCTGCGCCGATGGTTTCTACAAAGATCGTTATGTTTATCGGCACTTTGCATC
GGCCGCGCTCCCGATTCCGGAAGTGCTTGACATTGGGGAATTCAGCGAGAGCCTGACCTATTGCATCTCC
CGCCGTGCACAGGGTGTCACGTTGCAAGACCTGCCTGAAACCGAACTGCCCGCTGTTCTGCAGCCGGTCG
CGGAGGCCATGGATGCGATCGCTGCGGCCGATCTTAGCCAGACGAGCGGGTTCGGCCCATTCGGACCGCA
AGGAATCGGTCAATACACTACATGGCGTGATTTCATATGCGCGATTGCTGATCCCCATGTGTATCACTGG
CAAACTGTGATGGACGACACCGTCAGTGCGTCCGTCGCGCAGGCTCTCGATGAGCTGATGCTTTGGGCCG
AGGACTGCCCCGAAGTCCGGCACCTCGTGCACGCGGATTTCGGCTCCAACAATGTCCTGACGGACAATGG
CCGCATAACAGCGGTCATTGACTGGAGCGAGGCGATGTTCGGGGATTCCCAATACGAGGTCGCCAACATC
TTCTTCTGGAGGCCGTGGTTGGCTTGTATGGAGCAGCAGACGCGCTACTTCGAGCGGAGGCATCCGGAGC
TTGCAGGATCGCCGCGGCTCCGGGCGTATATGCTCCGCATTGGTCTTGACCAACTCTATCAGAGCTTGGT
TGACGGCAATTTCGATGATGCAGCTTGGGCGCAGGGTCGATGCGACGCAATCGTCCGATCCGGAGCCGGG
ACTGTCGGGCGTACACAAATCGCCCGCAGAAGCGCGGCCGTCTGGACCGATGGCTGTGTAGAAGTACTCG
CCGATAGTGGAAACCGACGCCCCAGCACTCGTCCGAGGGCAAAGGAATAGCACGTACTACGAGATTTCGA
TTCCACCGCCGCCTTCTATGAAAGGTTGGGCTTCGGAATCGTTTTCCGGGACGCCGGCTGGATGATCCTC
CAGCGCGGGGATCTCATGCTGGAGTTCTTCGCCCACCCCAACTTGTTTATTGCAGCTTATAATGGTTACA
AATAAAGCAATAGCATCACAAATTTCACAAATAAAGCATTTTTTTCACTGCATTCTAGTTGTGGTTTGTC
CAAACTCATCAATGTATCTTATCATGTCTGTATACCGTCGACCTCTAGCTAGAGCTTGGCGTAATCATGG
TCATAGCTGTTTCCTGTGTGAAATTGTTATCCGCTCACAATTCCACACAACATACGAGCCGGAAGCATAA
AGTGTAAAGCCTGGGGTGCCTAATGAGTGAGCTAACTCACATTAATTGCGTTGCGCTCACTGCCCGCTTT
CCAGTCGGGAAACCTGTCGTGCCAGCTGCATTAATGAATCGGCCAACGCGCGGGGAGAGGCGGTTTGCGT
ATTGGGCGCTCTTCCGCTTCCTCGCTCACTGACTCGCTGCGCTCGGTCGTTCGGCTGCGGCGAGCGGTAT
CAGCTCACTCAAAGGCGGTAATACGGTTATCCACAGAATCAGGGGATAACGCAGGAAAGAACATGTGAGC
AAAAGGCCAGCAAAAGGCCAGGAACCGTAAAAAGGCCGCGTTGCTGGCGTTTTTCCATAGGCTCCGCCCC
CCTGACGAGCATCACAAAAATCGACGCTCAAGTCAGAGGTGGCGAAACCCGACAGGACTATAAAGATACC
AGGCGTTTCCCCCTGGAAGCTCCCTCGTGCGCTCTCCTGTTCCGACCCTGCCGCTTACCGGATACCTGTC
CGCCTTTCTCCCTTCGGGAAGCGTGGCGCTTTCTCATAGCTCACGCTGTAGGTATCTCAGTTCGGTGTAG
GTCGTTCGCTCCAAGCTGGGCTGTGTGCACGAACCCCCCGTTCAGCCCGACCGCTGCGCCTTATCCGGTA
ACTATCGTCTTGAGTCCAACCCGGTAAGACACGACTTATCGCCACTGGCAGCAGCCACTGGTAACAGGAT
TAGCAGAGCGAGGTATGTAGGCGGTGCTACAGAGTTCTTGAAGTGGTGGCCTAACTACGGCTACACTAGA
AGGACAGTATTTGGTATCTGCGCTCTGCTGAAGCCAGTTACCTTCGGAAAAAGAGTTGGTAGCTCTTGAT
CCGGCAAACAAACCACCGCTGGTAGCGGTGGTTTTTTTGTTTGCAAGCAGCAGATTACGCGCAGAAAAAA
AGGATCTCAAGAAGATCCTTTGATCTTTTCTACGGGGTCTGACGCTCAGTGGAACGAAAACTCACGTTAA
GGGATTTTGGTCATGAGATTATCAAAAAGGATCTTCACCTAGATCCTTTTAAATTAAAAATGAAGTTTTA
AATCAATCTAAAGTATATATGAGTAAACTTGGTCTGACAGTTACCAATGCTTAATCAGTGAGGCACCTAT
CTCAGCGATCTGTCTATTTCGTTCATCCATAGTTGCCTGACTCCCCGTCGTGTAGATAACTACGATACGG
GAGGGCTTACCATCTGGCCCCAGTGCTGCAATGATACCGCGAGACCCACGCTCACCGGCTCCAGATTTAT
CAGCAATAAACCAGCCAGCCGGAAGGGCCGAGCGCAGAAGTGGTCCTGCAACTTTATCCGCCTCCATCCA
GTCTATTAATTGTTGCCGGGAAGCTAGAGTAAGTAGTTCGCCAGTTAATAGTTTGCGCAACGTTGTTGCC
ATTGCTACAGGCATCGTGGTGTCACGCTCGTCGTTTGGTATGGCTTCATTCAGCTCCGGTTCCCAACGAT
CAAGGCGAGTTACATGATCCCCCATGTTGTGCAAAAAAGCGGTTAGCTCCTTCGGTCCTCCGATCGTTGT
CAGAAGTAAGTTGGCCGCAGTGTTATCACTCATGGTTATGGCAGCACTGCATAATTCTCTTACTGTCATG
CCATCCGTAAGATGCTTTTCTGTGACTGGTGAGTACTCAACCAAGTCATTCTGAGAATAGTGTATGCGGC
GACCGAGTTGCTCTTGCCCGGCGTCAATACGGGATAATACCGCGCCACATAGCAGAACTTTAAAAGTGCT
CATCATTGGAAAACGTTCTTCGGGGCGAAAACTCTCAAGGATCTTACCGCTGTTGAGATCCAGTTCGATG
TAACCCACTCGTGCACCCAACTGATCTTCAGCATCTTTTACTTTCACCAGCGTTTCTGGGTGAGCAAAAA
CAGGAAGGCAAAATGCCGCAAAAAAGGGAATAAGGGCGACACGGAAATGTTGAATACTCATACTCTTCCT
TTTTCAATATTATTGAAGCATTTATCAGGGTTATTGTCTCATGAGCGGATACATATTTGAATGTATTTAG
AAAAATAAACAAATAGGGGTTCCGCGCACATTTCCCCGAAAAGTGCCACCTGACGTC
