>Addgene plasmid #59122 | pCDNA-FRT-FAK-kinase0 | addgene partial sequence | sequence record 94206 | T7 5'-TAATACGACTCACTATAGGG-3'
AGCTTATGGACTACAAGGACGATGACGACAAGGGAAGCGGAGGAAGCGGAGTGAGCAAGGGCGAGGAGCT
GTTCACCGGGGTGGTGCCCATCCTGGTCGAGCTGGACGGCGACGTAAACGGCCACAAGTTCAGCGTGTCC
GGCGAGGGCGAGGGCGATGCCACCTACGGCAAGCTGACCCTGAAGTTCATCTGCACCACCGGCAAGCTGC
CCGTGCCCTGGCCCACCCTCGTGACCACCTTCGGCTACGGCCTGATGTGCTTCGCCCGCTACCCCGACCA
CATGAAGCAGCACGACTTCTTCAAGTCCGCCATGCCCGAAGGCTACGTCCAGGAGCGCACCATCTTCTTC
AAGGACGACGGCAACTACAAGACCCGCGCCGAGGTGAAGTTCGAGGGCGACACCCTGGTGAACCGCATCG
AGCTGAAGGGCATCGACTTCAAGGAGGACGGCAACATCCTGGGGCACAAGCTGGAGTACAACTACAACAG
CCACAACGTCTATATCATGGCCGACAAGCAGAAGAACGGCATCAAGGTGAACTTCAAGATCCGCCACAAC
ATCGAGGACGGCAGCGTGCAGCTCGCCGACCACTACCAGCAGAACACCCCCATCGGCGACGGCCCCGTGC
TGCTGCCCGACAACCACTACCTGAGCTACCAGTCCAAACTGAGCAAAGACCCCAACGAGAAGCGCGATCA
CATGGTCCTGCTGGAGTTCGTGACCGCCGCCGGGATCACTCTCGGCATGGACGAGCTGTACAAGGAATTC
GGAAGCGGAGAAAACCTGTATTTTCAGGGCGGAA
