>Addgene plasmid #59122 | pCDNA-FRT-FAK-kinase0 | addgene partial sequence | sequence record 94249 | BGH-rev 5'-TAGAAGGCACAGTCGAGG-3'
AGCGGCCGCTCAGTGGGGCCTGGACTGGCTGATCATTTTCAGTCTGGCTTGATCGATGACATCCAGCAAG
TTCTTGGCATCCACAGCCAGAGCGTGAGCAGCCGTCAGCATTTGCTTCTTGTACTCCTGCTGCAGGCTGG
TCATGACGTACTGCTGGGCCAGCTTCATCTTGTTAATGAGCTCAGCCAGGTCAGAGTTCAGCAGTTTCTG
GGCCATCTCAATCTCTCTGTGGGTGCTTGCAGGAAGCACTGGCAGCGACTCATCCACTGTTGCTAGCAAG
GTTCTCAGCGCCAAGCCAACCTCCTTTACCATGGGCACGTACTCCTCTGGCGGAGCTGGCTGTATTTTAC
TGGACATCTCTATGACAGCTTTCACCAGCCCGGTTACATTCTCATAGACTTTGTCATTGGAGCGGTCCAG
GTTGGCCGTAGGAGGAGGGCTGATTTCCTGTGGCTTGATCTTCACGCCTTCGTTGTAGCTGTCCACGGGG
CTGTTCAGGCTCGCGAGGCTGCCCAAGTGGGGGGCTCCAGGGCGAGGGGGCTTCTTTGGTGGAGCGGCAT
GATCTGGTTTACCCACAGGCTGATATATGTGCTGGTTACCAGCTGGGCCCTGGAGACCTCCGTCCTCCCG
TTCAATGCTGCCTCTGGAGAGCCGCACATCAGGTTTCATTACCAGGAATCGTTCCTCTTTCTCAAGCCAG
CGTTGATCTTCTTCCATCTCTTGCTGTTGTCTTATTAACCTCTCCTCCATGAGATGTGTGGGCAGAACCT
GCCCCATTCCTCGTACATCCAAAGTGCC
