>Addgene plasmid #59122 | pCDNA-FRT-FAK-kinase0 | addgene partial sequence | sequence record 94467 | synFAK-F 5'-CCTGATGCATGGGGTAAAGC-3'
TGATGTTATTGGTCGGATTGAGAACGGTGAGCGGCTCCCCATGCCTCCGAACTGCCCTCCCACCCTCTAC
AGCCTTATGACCAAGTGCTGGGCATACGACCCTAGTAGACGACCCAGGTTTACTGAACTTAAAGCACAAC
TCAGTACAATACTGGAGGAGGAGAAGCTGCAGCAAGAGGAACGAATGAGAATGGAATCCAGGCGACAAGT
CACAGTATCCTGGGACTCAGGAGGATCAGATGAAGCTCCTCCCAAGCCCAGCAGGCCTGGTTACCCCAGC
CCAAGGTCCAGTGAAGGGTTTTATCCGAGTCCTCAGCATATGGTACAGCCAAATCACTACCAGGTATCTG
GCTACTCTGGTTCTCATGGGATACCAGCCATGGCAGGCAGCATTTATCCTGGGCAGGCGTCTCTCTTGGA
TCAAACAGATTCCTGGAACCATCGACCTCAGGAAGTATCAGCATGGCAGCCAAACATGGAGGATTCGGGC
ACTTTGGATGTACGAGGAATGGGGCAGGTTCTGCCCACACATCTCATGGAGGAGAGGTTAATAAGACAAC
AGCAAGAGATGGAAGAAGATCAACGCTGGCTTGAGAAAGAGGAACGATTCCTGGTAATGAAACCTGATGT
GCGGCTCTCCAGAGGCAGCATTGAACGGGAGGACGGAGGTCTCCAGGGCCCAGCTGGTAACCAGCACATA
TATCAGCCTGTGGGTAAACCAGATCATGCCGCTCCACCAAAGAAGCCCCCTCGCCCTGGAGCCCCCCACT
TGGGCAGCCTCGCGAGCCTGAACAGCCCCGTGGACAGCTACAACGAAGGCGTGAAGATCAAGCCACAGGA
AATCAGCCCTCCTCCTACGGCCAACCTGGACCGCTCCAATGACAAAGTCTATGAGAATGT
