>Addgene plasmid #59122 | pCDNA-FRT-FAK-kinase0 | addgene partial sequence | sequence record 94468 | synFAK-R 5'-ACCGTTCTCAATCCGACCAA-3'
CTTTACCCCATGCATCAGGATCTCCCACATACACACACCAAACATCCACACATCGCTTGCTGAGGTAAAC
CGTCGGAAGTTGATTGACTCTGGAGCCATCCATTTGATAGGTAACTTTCCTTTGGACGCCTTATAGTAAG
TACTGTCTTCCATGTATCGGGATAAGCCAAAGTCACCCAATTTCACACAGTCAGTGGCAGATACCAGCAC
GTTCCTAGCAGCAATATCTCTATGTACAAATCTTTTGCTCTCTAGGTAAGCAAGTGCTGTGCTAAGCTGG
TAAGCGTAGAGGATGAGGGAGGCCAGGTCCAAGCTGAATTTTCTTACTTGCAGAAACGATCTCAACTCTC
CAAGTGTACAGAGCTCCATGATTATCCACACTGGGTTTTCTGTAATAACTCCAATGAGCTTCACAATGTG
AGGATGATCAAACTGACGCATTGTTAAGGCTTCTTGTAGGAACTTTTCTCTAACGCTGTCTGAGGTGCAG
TTTTTACATGTTTTGATTGCTACAGCCATAGCTGGATTTTCCGGACTCATGTAAATTCCTTGGTGCACAT
CTCCAAACTGTCCTTCACCAATGCAGCGCCCCAGTTCAATTCTCTCCCTTTGAATTTCATAATCTCTGGT
TGATGGTCCGCTTCCTCCGCTTCCTCCGCTTCCTCCGCTTCCCTTAATTAACTTGTACAGCTCGTCCATG
CCGAGAGTGATCCCGGCGGCGGTCACGAACTCCAGCAGGACCATGTGATCGCGCTTCTCGTTGGGGTCTT
TGCTCAGCTTGGACTGGGTGCTCAGGTAGTGGTTGTCGGGCAGCAGCACGGGGCCGTCGCCGATGGGGGT
GTTCTGCTGGTAGTGGTCGGCGAGCTGCACGCTGCCGTCCTCGATGTTGTGGCGGATCTTG
