>Addgene plasmid #59122 | pCDNA-FRT-FAK-kinase0 | addgene partial sequence | sequence record 94471 | mCer5' 5'-ATTCGGAAGCGGAGAAAACC-3'
GGGCGAGGAGCTGTTCACCGGGGTGGTGCCCATCCTGGTCGAGCTGGACGGCGACGTAAACGGCCACAAG
TTCAGCGTGTCCGGCGAGGGCGAGGGCGATGCCACCTACGGCAAGCTGACCCTGAAGTTCATCTGCACCA
CCGGCAAGCTGCCCGTGCCCTGGCCCACCCTCGTGACCACCCTGACCTGGGGCGTGCAGTGCTTCGCCCG
CTACCCCGACCACATGAAGCAGCACGACTTCTTCAAGTCCGCCATGCCCGAAGGCTACGTCCAGGAGCGC
ACCATCTTCTTCAAGGACGACGGCAACTACAAGACCCGCGCCGAGGTGAAGTTCGAGGGCGACACCCTGG
TGAACCGCATCGAGCTGAAGGGCATCGACTTCAAGGAGGACGGCAACATCCTGGGGCACAAGCTGGAGTA
CAACGCCATCAGCGACAACGTCTATATCACCGCCGACAAGCAGAAGAACGGCATCAAGGCCAACTTCAAG
ATCCGCCACAACATCGAGGACGGCAGCGTGCAGCTCGCCGACCACTACCAGCAGAACACCCCCATCGGCG
ACGGCCCCGTGCTGCTGCCCGACAACCACTACCTGAGCACCCAGTCCAAGCTGAGCAAAGACCCCAACGA
GAAGCGCGATCACATGGTCCTGCTGGAGTTCGTGACCGCCGCCGGGATCACTCTCGGCATGGACGAGCTG
TACAAGTTAATTAAGGGAAGCGGAGGAAGCGGAGGAAGCGGAGGAAGCGGACCATCAACCAGAGATTATG
AAATTCAAAGGGAGAGAATTGAACTGGGGCGCTGCATTGGTGAAGGACAGTTTGGAGATGTGCACCAAGG
AATTTACATGAGTCCGGAAAATCCAGCTATGGCTGTAGCAATCAAAACATGT
