>Addgene plasmid #59122 | pCDNA-FRT-FAK-kinase0 | addgene partial sequence | sequence record 94473 | Cit3' 5'-GCTTCCGCCCTGAAAATACA-3'
GCTCGTCCATGCCGAGAGTGATCCCGGCGGCGGTCACGAACTCCAGCAGGACCATGTGATCGCGCTTCTC
GTTGGGGTCTTTGCTCAGTTTGGACTGGTAGCTCAGGTAGTGGTTGTCGGGCAGCAGCACGGGGCCGTCG
CCGATGGGGGTGTTCTGCTGGTAGTGGTCGGCGAGCTGCACGCTGCCGTCCTCGATGTTGTGGCGGATCT
TGAAGTTCACCTTGATGCCGTTCTTCTGCTTGTCGGCCATGATATAGACGTTGTGGCTGTTGTAGTTGTA
CTCCAGCTTGTGCCCCAGGATGTTGCCGTCCTCCTTGAAGTCGATGCCCTTCAGCTCGATGCGGTTCACC
AGGGTGTCGCCCTCGAACTTCACCTCGGCGCGGGTCTTGTAGTTGCCGTCGTCCTTGAAGAAGATGGTGC
GCTCCTGGACGTAGCCTTCGGGCATGGCGGACTTGAAGAAGTCGTGCTGCTTCATGTGGTCGGGGTAGCG
GGCGAAGCACATCAGGCCGTAGCCGAAGGTGGTCACGAGGGTGGGCCAGGGCACGGGCAGCTTGCCGGTG
GTGCAGATGAACTTCAGGGTCAGCTTGCCGTAGGTGGCATCGCCCTCGCCCTCGCCGGACACGCTGAACT
TGTGGCCGTTTACGTCGCCGTCCAGCTCGACCAGGATGGGCACCACCCCGGTGAACAGCTCCTCGCCCTT
GCTCACTCCGCTTCCTCCGCTTCCCTTGTCGTCATCGTCCTTGTAGTCCATAAGCTTAAGTTTAAACGCT
AGCCAGCTTGGGTCTCCCTATAGTGAGTCGTATTAATTTCGATAAGCCAGTAAGCAGTGGGTTCTCTAGT
TAGCCAGAGAGCTCTGCTTATATAGA
